Addgene plasmid #109705: p3E-rab3c
Purpose: Multisite gateway vector for 3' tagging with rab3c
Depositing lab: Rob Parton. Depositing organization: University of Queensland, Institute for Molecular Bioscience. Publication: In vivo cell biological screening identifies an endocytic capture mechanism for T-tubule formation. Hall TE, Martel N, Ariotti N, Xiong Z, Lo HP, Ferguson C, Rae J, Lim YW, Parton RG. Nat Commun. 2020 Jul 24;11(1):3711. doi: 10.1038/s41467-020-17486-w. PubMed 32709891.
Backbone
  Vector backbone: pDONR p2R-p3
  Vector type: Zebrafish plasmids
Growth in bacteria
  Bacterial resistance: Kanamycin, 50 μg/mL
  Growth temperature: 37°C
  Growth strain: DH5alpha
  Copy number: High Copy
Gene/Insert
  Gene/Insert name: rab3c
  Species: D. rerio (zebrafish)
  Entrez Gene: rab3c (a.k.a. zgc:92916)
  Cloning method: Gateway Cloning
Terms and licenses: Academic/Nonprofit Terms; Industry Terms: Not Available to Industry
How to cite: p3E-rab3c was a gift from Rob Parton (Addgene plasmid # 109705 ; http://n2t.net/addgene:109705 ; RRID:Addgene_109705)
