[The description below was written by a language model from this plasmid's Addgene catalogue record and pLannotate feature annotations shown in this document.]
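Description:
p3E-rab3c is a 3' entry clone for MultiSite Gateway assembly, made by recombining the zebrafish (D. rerio) rab3c coding sequence into the pDONR P2R-P3 donor backbone. It is a small plasmid of about 3.3 kb that is maintained in E. coli from a high-copy ColE1/pUC-type origin and selected with kanamycin through an aminoglycoside phosphotransferase gene. The depositor's sequence and the repository's sequencing result are the same length and carry the same features in the same order, differing only in where numbering of the circle starts.

The payload is a single open reading frame of roughly 650 bp. The automated annotation labels it by similarity to mouse Rab3c, a small GTPase implicated in vesicular traffic, but the catalogue entry identifies the insert as the zebrafish orthologue. It is flanked by an attR2 site on one side and, on the other, by a site annotated as an attB3 core overlapping an attL fragment, which is consistent with the attL3 site expected in a 3' entry clone. The plasmid carries no eukaryotic promoter or polyadenylation signal for the insert. The only promoter annotated is a T7 promoter from the backbone, which lies downstream of the insert on the opposite strand. The rrnB T1 and T2 terminators insulate the cassette from read-through transcription, and the short lacI and lacZα fragments are backbone remnants.

In an LR reaction, this clone is combined with a 5' entry clone supplying a promoter, a middle entry clone such as a fluorescent protein, and a destination vector. This places rab3c in the 3' position, so that it is fused to the C-terminal side of the middle element. The record lists it as a zebrafish plasmid intended for this type of tagging.
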