Features (pLannotate 1.2.2; 11 found; start..end, strand, type, name):
    121..213     +  CDS            lacI (fragment): lac repressor; lacI; The lac repressor binds to the lac operator to inhibit transcription in E. coli. This inhibition can be relieved by adding lactose or isopropyl-β-D-thiogalactopyranoside (IPTG).
    268..295     -  terminator     rrnB T2 terminator: transcription terminator T2 from the E. coli rrnB gene
    427..470     +  terminator     rrnB T1 terminator: Escherichia coli rrnB; transcription terminator T1 from the E. coli rrnB gene
    517..553     -  CDS            lacZα (fragment): LacZα fragment of β-galactosidase; lacZ fragment
    624..748     -  protein_bind   attR2: mutant version of attR; recombination site for the Gateway® LR reaction LR Clonase™
    750..1400    +  CDS            Rab3c: RAB3C_MOUSE - Experimental evidence at protein level: Swiss-Prot protein existence level 1. Protein transport. Probably involved in vesicular traffic (By similarity). From Mus musculus (Mouse).
   1415..1435    -  protein_bind   attB3: mutant version of attB; core recombination site for the Gateway® BP reaction BP Clonase™
   1426..1511    -  protein_bind   attL1 (fragment): mutant version of attL; recombination site for the Gateway® LR reaction LR Clonase™
   1548..1566    -  promoter       T7 promoter: promoter for bacteriophage T7 RNA polymerase
   1700..2509    +  CDS            KanR: aminoglycoside phosphotransferase; aph(3')-Ia; confers resistance to kanamycin in bacteria or G418 (Geneticin®) in eukaryotes
   2656..3244    +  rep_origin     ori: high-copy-number ColE1/pMB1/pBR322/pUC origin of replication
>Addgene plasmid #109705 | p3E-rab3c | depositor full sequence | sequence record 206642 | Full Sequence
CTTTCCTGCGTTATCCCCTGATTCTGTGGATAACCGTATTACCGCCTTTGAGTGAGCTGATACCGCTCGC
CGCAGCCGAACGACCGAGCGCAGCGAGTCAGTGAGCGAGGAAGCGGAAGAGCGCCCAATACGCAAACCGC
CTCTCCCCGCGCGTTGGCCGATTCATTAATGCAGCTGGCACGACAGGTTTCCCGACTGGAAAGCGGGCAG
TGAGCGCAACGCAATTAATACGCGTACCGCTAGCCAGGAAGAGTTTGTAGAAACGCAAAAAGGCCATCCG
TCAGGATGGCCTTCTGCTTAGTTTGATGCCTGGCAGTTTATGGCGGGCGTCCTGCCCGCCACCCTCCGGG
CCGTTGCTTCACAACGTTCAAATCCGCTCCCGGCGGATTTGTCCTACTCAGGAGAGCGTTCACCGACAAA
CAACAGATAAAACGAAAGGCCCAGTCTTCCGACTGAGCCTTTCGTTTTATTTGATGCCTGGCAGTTCCCT
ACTCTCGCGTTAACGCTAGCATGGATGTTTTCCCAGTCACGACGTTGTAAAACGACGGCCAGTCTTAAGC
TCGGGCCCTGCAGCTCTAGAGCTCGAATTCTACAGGTCACTAATACCATCTAAGTAGTTGGTTCATAGTG
ACTGCATATGTTGTGTTTTACAGTATTATGTAGTCTGTTTTTTATGCAAAATCTAATTTAATATATTGAT
ATTTATATCATTTTACGTTTCTCGTTCAACTTTCTTGTACAAAGTGGTGGCTGCTACGCAAGACAACAAA
CAAAAGGAGAACTCTGATCAAAATTTTGATTACATGTTCAAATTGCTGATCATCGGGAACAGCAGCGTCG
GGAAAACATCCTTCCTCTTCCGATACGCTGATGATACCTTCACATCTGCTTTTGTCAGTACAGTGGGCAT
CGACTTTAAGGTCAAAACTGTCTACAAGAACGACAAGAGGATCAAGCTTCAGATCTGGGACACAGCCGGA
CAGGAACGATACAGGACTATCACCACTGCCTACTACAGAGGGGCCATGGGCTTCATCCTAATGTATGACA
TTACTAACGAAGAGTCTTTTGCTGCTGTACAGGACTGGGCGACCCAGATTAAGACATACTCGTGGGACAA
TGCACAGGTGATCCTCGCTGGAAACAAATGTGACATGGAGGAGGAGAGGATAGTGTCTGTGGACAGCGGC
AGACTGCTGGCAGAACAGCTCGGATTTGAGTTTTTCGAGACCAGTGCGAAGGACAACATCAACGTGAAGC
AGACTTTTGACCGCCTTGTGGATATAATCTGCGACAAGATGTCCGACACTCTGGAGGCCGATCCTGCGGC
GGCCGGCGGGACTCCCAGCGCCAGACTGACCGAGACCCCTGCACCCCCTCAGCCGTCAGACTGCAGCTGC
TGATCGGCTCAACCCAACTTTATTATACAAAGTTGGCATTATAAAAAAGCATTGCTTATCAATTTGTTGC
AACGAACAGGTCACTATCAGTCAAAATAAAATCATTATTTGGAGCTCCATGGTAGCGTTAACGCGGCCGC
GATATCCCCTATAGTGAGTCGTATTACATGGTCATAGCTGTTTCCTGGCAGCTCTGGCCCGTGTCTCAAA
ATCTCTGATGTTACATTGCACAAGATAAAAATATATCATCATGAACAATAAAACTGTCTGCTTACATAAA
CAGTAATACAAGGGGTGTTATGAGCCATATTCAACGGGAAACGTCGAGGCCGCGATTAAATTCCAACATG
GATGCTGATTTATATGGGTATAAATGGGCTCGCGATAATGTCGGGCAATCAGGTGCGACAATCTATCGCT
TGTATGGGAAGCCCGATGCGCCAGAGTTGTTTCTGAAACATGGCAAAGGTAGCGTTGCCAATGATGTTAC
AGATGAGATGGTCAGACTAAACTGGCTGACGGAATTTATGCCTCTTCCGACCATCAAGCATTTTATCCGT
ACTCCTGATGATGCATGGTTACTCACCACTGCGATCCCCGGAAAAACAGCATTCCAGGTATTAGAAGAAT
ATCCTGATTCAGGTGAAAATATTGTTGATGCGCTGGCAGTGTTCCTGCGCCGGTTGCATTCGATTCCTGT
TTGTAATTGTCCTTTTAACAGCGATCGCGTATTTCGTCTCGCTCAGGCGCAATCACGAATGAATAACGGT
TTGGTTGATGCGAGTGATTTTGATGACGAGCGTAATGGCTGGCCTGTTGAACAAGTCTGGAAAGAAATGC
ATAAACTTTTGCCATTCTCACCGGATTCAGTCGTCACTCATGGTGATTTCTCACTTGATAACCTTATTTT
TGACGAGGGGAAATTAATAGGTTGTATTGATGTTGGACGAGTCGGAATCGCAGACCGATACCAGGATCTT
GCCATCCTATGGAACTGCCTCGGTGAGTTTTCTCCTTCATTACAGAAACGGCTTTTTCAAAAATATGGTA
TTGATAATCCTGATATGAATAAATTGCAGTTTCATTTGATGCTCGATGAGTTTTTCTAATCAGAATTGGT
TAATTGGTTGTAACACTGGCAGAGCATTACGCTGACTTGACGGGACGGCGCAAGCTCATGACCAAAATCC
CTTAACGTGAGTTACGCGTCGTTCCACTGAGCGTCAGACCCCGTAGAAAAGATCAAAGGATCTTCTTGAG
ATCCTTTTTTTCTGCGCGTAATCTGCTGCTTGCAAACAAAAAAACCACCGCTACCAGCGGTGGTTTGTTT
GCCGGATCAAGAGCTACCAACTCTTTTTCCGAAGGTAACTGGCTTCAGCAGAGCGCAGATACCAAATACT
GTCCTTCTAGTGTAGCCGTAGTTAGGCCACCACTTCAAGAACTCTGTAGCACCGCCTACATACCTCGCTC
TGCTAATCCTGTTACCAGTGGCTGCTGCCAGTGGCGATAAGTCGTGTCTTACCGGGTTGGACTCAAGACG
ATAGTTACCGGATAAGGCGCAGCGGTCGGGCTGAACGGGGGGTTCGTGCACACAGCCCAGCTTGGAGCGA
ACGACCTACACCGAACTGAGATACCTACAGCGTGAGCATTGAGAAAGCGCCACGCTTCCCGAAGGGAGAA
AGGCGGACAGGTATCCGGTAAGCGGCAGGGTCGGAACAGGAGAGCGCACGAGGGAGCTTCCAGGGGGAAA
CGCCTGGTATCTTTATAGTCCTGTCGGGTTTCGCCACCTCTGACTTGAGCGTCGATTTTTGTGATGCTCG
TCAGGGGGGCGGAGCCTATGGAAAAACGCCAGCAACGCGGCCTTTTTACGGTTCCTGGCCTTTTGCTGGC
CTTTTGCTCACATGTT
