Features (pLannotate 1.2.2; 11 found; start..end, strand, type, name):
     27..677     +  CDS            Rab3c: RAB3C_MOUSE - Experimental evidence at protein level: Swiss-Prot protein existence level 1. Protein transport. Probably involved in vesicular traffic (By similarity). From Mus musculus (Mouse).
    692..712     -  protein_bind   attB3: mutant version of attB; core recombination site for the Gateway® BP reaction BP Clonase™
    703..788     -  protein_bind   attL1 (fragment): mutant version of attL; recombination site for the Gateway® LR reaction LR Clonase™
    825..843     -  promoter       T7 promoter: promoter for bacteriophage T7 RNA polymerase
    977..1786    +  CDS            KanR: aminoglycoside phosphotransferase; aph(3')-Ia; confers resistance to kanamycin in bacteria or G418 (Geneticin®) in eukaryotes
   1933..2521    +  rep_origin     ori: high-copy-number ColE1/pMB1/pBR322/pUC origin of replication
   2704..2796    +  CDS            lacI (fragment): lac repressor; lacI; The lac repressor binds to the lac operator to inhibit transcription in E. coli. This inhibition can be relieved by adding lactose or isopropyl-β-D-thiogalactopyranoside (IPTG).
   2851..2878    -  terminator     rrnB T2 terminator: transcription terminator T2 from the E. coli rrnB gene
   3010..3053    +  terminator     rrnB T1 terminator: Escherichia coli rrnB; transcription terminator T1 from the E. coli rrnB gene
   3100..3136    -  CDS            lacZα (fragment): LacZα fragment of β-galactosidase; lacZ fragment
   3207..25      -  protein_bind   attR2 (across the origin): mutant version of attR; recombination site for the Gateway® LR reaction LR Clonase™
>Addgene plasmid #109705 | p3E-rab3c | addgene full sequence | sequence record 223983 | Addgene NGS Result
GTTCAACTTTCTTGTACAAAGTGGTGGCTGCTACGCAAGACAACAAACAAAAGGAGAACTCTGATCAAAA
TTTTGATTACATGTTCAAATTGCTGATCATCGGGAACAGCAGCGTCGGGAAAACATCCTTCCTCTTCCGA
TACGCTGATGATACCTTCACATCTGCTTTTGTCAGTACAGTGGGCATCGACTTTAAGGTCAAAACTGTCT
ACAAGAACGACAAGAGGATCAAGCTTCAGATCTGGGACACAGCCGGACAGGAACGATACAGGACTATCAC
CACTGCCTACTACAGAGGGGCCATGGGCTTCATCCTAATGTATGACATTACTAACGAAGAGTCTTTTGCT
GCTGTACAGGACTGGGCGACCCAGATTAAGACATACTCGTGGGACAATGCACAGGTGATCCTCGCTGGAA
ACAAATGTGACATGGAGGAGGAGAGGATAGTGTCTGTGGACAGCGGCAGACTGCTGGCAGAACAGCTCGG
ATTTGAGTTTTTCGAGACCAGTGCGAAGGACAACATCAACGTGAAGCAGACTTTTGACCGCCTTGTGGAT
ATAATCTGCGACAAGATGTCCGACACTCTGGAGGCCGATCCTGCGGCGGCCGGCGGGACTCCCAGCGCCA
GACTGACCGAGACCCCTGCACCCCCTCAGCCGTCAGACTGCAGCTGCTGATCGGCTCAACCCAACTTTAT
TATACAAAGTTGGCATTATAAAAAAGCATTGCTTATCAATTTGTTGCAACGAACAGGTCACTATCAGTCA
AAATAAAATCATTATTTGGAGCTCCATGGTAGCGTTAACGCGGCCGCGATATCCCCTATAGTGAGTCGTA
TTACATGGTCATAGCTGTTTCCTGGCAGCTCTGGCCCGTGTCTCAAAATCTCTGATGTTACATTGCACAA
GATAAAAATATATCATCATGAACAATAAAACTGTCTGCTTACATAAACAGTAATACAAGGGGTGTTATGA
GCCATATTCAACGGGAAACGTCGAGGCCGCGATTAAATTCCAACATGGATGCTGATTTATATGGGTATAA
ATGGGCTCGCGATAATGTCGGGCAATCAGGTGCGACAATCTATCGCTTGTATGGGAAGCCCGATGCGCCA
GAGTTGTTTCTGAAACATGGCAAAGGTAGCGTTGCCAATGATGTTACAGATGAGATGGTCAGACTAAACT
GGCTGACGGAATTTATGCCTCTTCCGACCATCAAGCATTTTATCCGTACTCCTGATGATGCATGGTTACT
CACCACTGCGATCCCCGGAAAAACAGCATTCCAGGTATTAGAAGAATATCCTGATTCAGGTGAAAATATT
GTTGATGCGCTGGCAGTGTTCCTGCGCCGGTTGCATTCGATTCCTGTTTGTAATTGTCCTTTTAACAGCG
ATCGCGTATTTCGTCTCGCTCAGGCGCAATCACGAATGAATAACGGTTTGGTTGATGCGAGTGATTTTGA
TGACGAGCGTAATGGCTGGCCTGTTGAACAAGTCTGGAAAGAAATGCATAAACTTTTGCCATTCTCACCG
GATTCAGTCGTCACTCATGGTGATTTCTCACTTGATAACCTTATTTTTGACGAGGGGAAATTAATAGGTT
GTATTGATGTTGGACGAGTCGGAATCGCAGACCGATACCAGGATCTTGCCATCCTATGGAACTGCCTCGG
TGAGTTTTCTCCTTCATTACAGAAACGGCTTTTTCAAAAATATGGTATTGATAATCCTGATATGAATAAA
TTGCAGTTTCATTTGATGCTCGATGAGTTTTTCTAATCAGAATTGGTTAATTGGTTGTAACACTGGCAGA
GCATTACGCTGACTTGACGGGACGGCGCAAGCTCATGACCAAAATCCCTTAACGTGAGTTACGCGTCGTT
CCACTGAGCGTCAGACCCCGTAGAAAAGATCAAAGGATCTTCTTGAGATCCTTTTTTTCTGCGCGTAATC
TGCTGCTTGCAAACAAAAAAACCACCGCTACCAGCGGTGGTTTGTTTGCCGGATCAAGAGCTACCAACTC
TTTTTCCGAAGGTAACTGGCTTCAGCAGAGCGCAGATACCAAATACTGTTCTTCTAGTGTAGCCGTAGTT
AGGCCACCACTTCAAGAACTCTGTAGCACCGCCTACATACCTCGCTCTGCTAATCCTGTTACCAGTGGCT
GCTGCCAGTGGCGATAAGTCGTGTCTTACCGGGTTGGACTCAAGACGATAGTTACCGGATAAGGCGCAGC
GGTCGGGCTGAACGGGGGGTTCGTGCACACAGCCCAGCTTGGAGCGAACGACCTACACCGAACTGAGATA
CCTACAGCGTGAGCTATGAGAAAGCGCCACGCTTCCCGAAGGGAGAAAGGCGGACAGGTATCCGGTAAGC
GGCAGGGTCGGAACAGGAGAGCGCACGAGGGAGCTTCCAGGGGGAAACGCCTGGTATCTTTATAGTCCTG
TCGGGTTTCGCCACCTCTGACTTGAGCGTCGATTTTTGTGATGCTCGTCAGGGGGGCGGAGCCTATGGAA
AAACGCCAGCAACGCGGCCTTTTTACGGTTCCTGGCCTTTTGCTGGCCTTTTGCTCACATGTTCTTTCCT
GCGTTATCCCCTGATTCTGTGGATAACCGTATTACCGCCTTTGAGTGAGCTGATACCGCTCGCCGCAGCC
GAACGACCGAGCGCAGCGAGTCAGTGAGCGAGGAAGCGGAAGAGCGCCCAATACGCAAACCGCCTCTCCC
CGCGCGTTGGCCGATTCATTAATGCAGCTGGCACGACAGGTTTCCCGACTGGAAAGCGGGCAGTGAGCGC
AACGCAATTAATACGCGTACCGCTAGCCAGGAAGAGTTTGTAGAAACGCAAAAAGGCCATCCGTCAGGAT
GGCCTTCTGCTTAGTTTGATGCCTGGCAGTTTATGGCGGGCGTCCTGCCCGCCACCCTCCGGGCCGTTGC
TTCACAACGTTCAAATCCGCTCCCGGCGGATTTGTCCTACTCAGGAGAGCGTTCACCGACAAACAACAGA
TAAAACGAAAGGCCCAGTCTTCCGACTGAGCCTTTCGTTTTATTTGATGCCTGGCAGTTCCCTACTCTCG
CGTTAACGCTAGCATGGATGTTTTCCCAGTCACGACGTTGTAAAACGACGGCCAGTCTTAAGCTCGGGCC
CTGCAGCTCTAGAGCTCGAATTCTACAGGTCACTAATACCATCTAAGTAGTTGGTTCATAGTGACTGCAT
ATGTTGTGTTTTACAGTATTATGTAGTCTGTTTTTTATGCAAAATCTAATTTAATATATTGATATTTATA
TCATTTTACGTTTCTC
